>Addgene plasmid #227553 | pEPCT1CB0067 | addgene full sequence | sequence record 455235 | Addgene NGS Result
TTGTCTTCTGCACGAAGTGGTTTAAACTATCAGTGTTTGACAGGATATATTGGCGGGTAAACCTAAGAGA
AAAGAGCGTTTATTAGAATAATCGGATATTTAAAAGGGCGTGAAAAGGTTTATCCGTTCGTCCATTTGTA
TGTGCATGCCAACCACAGGGTTCCCCAGATCAGGCGCTGGCTGCTGAACCCCCAGCCGGAACTGACCCCA
CAAGGCCCTAGCGTTTGCAATGCACCAGGTCATCATTGACCCAGGCGTGTTCCACCAGGCCGCTGCCTCG
CAACTCTTCGCAGGCTTCGCCGACCTGCTCGCGCCACTTCTTCACGCGGGTGGAATCCGATCCGCACATG
AGGCGGAAGGTTTCCAGCTTGAGCGGGTACGGCTCCCGGTGCGAGCTGAAATAGTCGAACATCCGTCGGG
CCGTCGGCGACAGCTTGCGGTACTTCTCCCATATGAATTTCGTGTAGTGGTCGCCAGCAAACAGCACGAC
GATTTCCTCGTCGATCAGGACCTGGCAACGGGACGTTTTCTTGCCACGGTCCAGGACGCGGAAGCGGTGC
AGCAGCGACACCGATTCCAGGTGCCCAACGCGGTCGGACGTGAAGCCCATCGCCGTCGCCTGTAGGCGCG
ACAGGCATTCCTCGGCCTTCGTGTAATACCGGCCATTGATCGACCAGCCCAGGTCCTGGCAAAGCTCGTA
GAACGTGAAGGTGATCGGCTCGCCGATAGGGGTGCGCTTCGCGTACTCCAACACCTGCTGCCACACCAGT
TCGTCATCGTCGGCCCGCAGCTCGACGCCGGTGTAGGTGATCTTCACGTCCTTGTTGACGTGGAAAATGA
CCTTGTTTTGCAGCGCCTCGCGCGGGATTTTCTTGTTGCGCGTGGTGAACAGGGCAGAGCGGGCCGTGTC
GTTTGGCATCGCTCGCATCGTGTCCGGCCACGGCGCAATATCGAACAAGGAAAGCTGCATTTCCTTGATC
TGCTGCTTCGTGTGTTTCAGCAACGCGGCCTGCTTGGCCTCGCTGACCTGTTTTGCCAGGTCCTCGCCGG
CGGTTTTTCGCTTCTTGGTCGTCATAGTTCCTCGCGTGTCGATGGTCATCGACTTCGCCAAACCTGCCGC
CTCCTGTTCAAGACGACGCGAACGCTCCACGGCGGCCGATGGCGCGGGCAGGGCAGGGGGAGCCAGTTGC
ACGCTGTCGCGCTCGATCTTGGCCGTAGCTTGCTGGACCATCGAGCCGACGGACTGGAAGGTTTCGCGGG
GCGCACGCATGACGGTGCGGCTTGCGATGGTTTCGGCATCCTCGGCGGAAAACCCCGCGTCGATCAGTTC
TTGCCTGTATGCCTTCCGGTCAAACGTCCGATTCATTCACCCTCCTTGCGGGATTGCCCCGACTCACGCC
GGGGCAATGTGCCCTTATTCCTGATTTGACCCGCCTGGTGCCTTGGTGTCCAGATAATCCACCTTATCGG
CAATGAAGTCGGTCCCGTAGACCGTCTGGCCGTCCTTCTCGTACTTGGTATTCCGAATCTTGCCCTGCAC
GAATACCAGCGACCCCTTGCCCAAATACTTGCCGTGGGCCTCGGCCTGAGAGCCAAAACACTTGATGCGG
AAGAAGTCGGTGCGCTCCTGCTTGTCGCCGGCATCGTTGCGCCACATCTAGGATCTGCCAGGAACCGTAA
AAAGGCCGCGTTGCTGGCGTTTTTCCATAGGCTCCGCCCCCCTGACGAGCATCACAAAAATCGACGCTCA
AGTCAGAGGTGGCGAAACCCGACAGGACTATAAAGATACCAGGCGTTTCCCCCTGGAAGCTCCCTCGTGC
GCTCTCCTGTTCCGACCCTGCCGCTTACCGGATACCTGTCCGCCTTTCTCCCTTCGGGAAGCGTGGCGCT
TTCTCATAGCTCACGCTGTAGGTATCTCAGTTCGGTGTAGGTCGTTCGCTCCAAGCTGGGCTGTGTGCAC
GAACCCCCCGTTCAGCCCGACCGCTGCGCCTTATCCGGTAACTATCGTCTTGAGTCCAACCCGGTAAGAC
ACGACTTATCGCCACTGGCAGCAGCCACTGGTAACAGGATTAGCAGAGCGAGGTATGTAGGCGGTGCTAC
AGAGTTCTTGAAGTGGTGGCCTAACTACGGCTACACTAGAAGAACAGTATTTGGTATCTGCGCTCTGCTG
AAGCCAGTTACCTTCGGAAAAAGAGTTGGTAGCTCTTGATCCGGCAAACAAACCACCGCTGGTAGCGGTG
GTTTTTTTGTTTGCAAGCAGCAGATTACGCGCAGAAAAAAAGGATCTCAAGAAGATCCTTTGATCTTTTC
TACGGGGTCTGACGCTCAGTGGAACGAAAACTCACGTTAAGGGATTTTGGTCATGAGATTATCAAAAAGG
ATCTTCACCTAGATCCTTTTAAATTAAAAATGAAGTTTTAAATCAATCTAAAGTATATATGAGTAAACTT
GGTCTGACAGTTACCAATGCTTAATCAGTGAGGCACCTATCTCAGCGATCTGTCTATTTCGTTCATCCAT
AGTTGCCTGACTCCCCGTCGTGTAGATAACTACGATACGGGAGGGCTTACCATCTGGCCCCAGTGCTGCA
ATGATACCGCGAGAACCACGCTCACCGGCTCCAGATTTATCAGCAATAAACCAGCCAGCCGGAAGGGCCG
AGCGCAGAAGTGGTCCTGCAACTTTATCCGCCTCCATCCAGTCTATTAATTGTTGCCGGGAAGCTAGAGT
AAGTAGTTCGCCAGTTAATAGTTTGCGCAACGTTGTTGCCATTGCTACAGGCATCGTGGTGTCACGCTCG
TCGTTTGGTATGGCTTCATTCAGCTCCGGTTCCCAACGATCAAGGCGAGTTACATGATCCCCCATGTTGT
GCAAAAAAGCGGTTAGCTCCTTCGGTCCTCCGATCGTTGTCAGAAGTAAGTTGGCCGCAGTGTTATCACT
CATGGTTATGGCAGCACTGCATAATTCTCTTACTGTCATGCCATCCGTAAGATGCTTTTCTGTGACTGGT
GAGTACTCAACCAAGTCATTCTGAGAATAGTGTATGCGGCGACCGAGTTGCTCTTGCCCGGCGTCAATAC
GGGATAATACCGCGCCACATAGCAGAACTTTAAAAGTGCTCATCATTGGAAAACGTTCTTCGGGGCGAAA
ACTCTCAAGGATCTTACCGCTGTTGAGATCCAGTTCGATGTAACCCACTCGTGCACCCAACTGATCTTCA
GCATCTTTTACTTTCACCAGCGTTTCTGGGTGAGCAAAAACAGGAAGGCAAAATGCCGCAAAAAAGGGAA
TAAGGGCGACACGGAAATGTTGAATACTCATACTCTTCCTTTTTCAATATTATTGAAGCATTTATCAAGG
TTATTGTCTCATGAGCGGATACATATTTGAATGTATTTAGAAAAATAAACAAATAGGGGTTCCGCGCACG
AATTGGCCAGCGCTGCCATTTTTGGGGTGAGGCCGTTCGCGGCCGAGGGGCGCAGCCCCTGGGGGGATGG
GAGGCCCGCGTTAGCGGGCCGGGAGGGTTCGAGAAGGGGGGGCACCCCCCTTCGGCGTGCGCGGTCACGC
GCACAGGGCGCAGCCCTGGTTAAAAACAAGGTTTATAAATATTGGTTTAAAAGCAGGTTAAAAGACAGGT
TAGCGGTGGCCGAAAAACGGGCGGAAACCCTTGCAAATGCTGGATTTTCTGCCTGTGGACAGCCCCTCAA
ATGTCAATAGGTGCGCCCCTCATCTGTCAGCACTCTGCCCCTCAAGTGTCAAGGATCGCGCCCCTCATCT
GTCAGTAGTCGCGCCCCTCAAGTGTCAATACCGCAGGGCACTTATCCCCAGGCTTGTCCACATCATCTGT
GGGAAACTCGCGTAAAATCAGGCGTTTTCGCCGATTTGCGAGGCTGGCCAGCTCCACGTCGCCGGCCGAA
ATCGAGCCTGCCCCTCATCTGTCAACGCCGCGCCGGGTGAGTCGGCCCCTCAAGTGTCAACGTCCGCCCC
TCATCTGTCAGTGAGGGCCAAGTTTTCCGCGAGGTATCCACAACGCCGGCGGCCGCGGTGTCTCGCACAC
GGCTTCGACGGCGTTTCTGGCGCGTTTGCAGGGCCATAGACGGCCGCCAGCCCAGCGGCGAGGGCAACCA
GCCCGGTGAGCGTCGCAAAGGAGATCCTGATCTGACTGATGGGCTGCCTGTATCGAGTGGTGATTTTGTG
CCGAGCTGCCGGTCGGGGAGCTGTTGGCTGGCTGGTGGCAGGATATATTGTGGTGTAAACAAATTGACGC
TTAGACAACTTAATAACACATTGCGGACGTTTTTAATGTACTGGGGTGGATGCAGTGGGCCCCACTCTGT
GAAGACAAGCAAGAATTCAAGCTTGGAGGTCAACATGGTGGAGCACGACACTCTGGTCTACTCCAAAAAT
GTCAAAGATACAGTCTCAGAAGATCAAAGGGCTATTGAGACTTTTCAACAAAGGATAATTTCGGGAAACC
TCCTCGGATTCCATTGCCCAGCTATCTGTCACTTCATCGAAAGGACAGTAGAAAAGGAAGGTGGCTCCTA
CAAATGCCATCATTGCGATAAAGGAAAGGCTATCATTCAAGATCTCTCTGCCGACAGTGGTCCCAAAGAT
GGACCCCCACCCACGAGGAGCATCGTGGAAAAAGAAGAGGTTCCAACCACGTCTACAAAGCAAGTGGATT
GATGTGACATCTCCACTGACGTAAGGGATGACGCACAATCCCACTATCCTTCGCAAGACCCTTCCTCTAT
ATAAGGAAGTTCATTTCATTTGGAGAGGACACGCTCGAGTATAAGAGCTCATTTTTACAACAATTACCAA
CAACAACAAACAACAAACAACATTACAATTACATTTACAATTATCGATACAATGGAGGGAGAGATGAAAA
ATATGATATTTGTATGGGCAACCGCGTTTGGATCTCTCTTCATCTGCCACAAGATCACCAAAGTTACTGC
ACCAGGTACAAGTCGCTTATGCGCATTCATCCCTGTGGTTTGCATTTTCTTATACCTCCCCCTCCGACTT
ACTACTGTTCATTTCGCCGGCACAACCTCTTTCTTCATCTCTTGGCTTGCAAACTTCAAATTGCTTTTGT
TTGCTTTCAATAAAGGCCCTCTGTATTCAAATCCACCCCTTCCTCTCTCCAAATTCATCCTCACTGCTTC
TGTACCCATTCAAATTTCATCTCATAGATCTAATTCTGATCCCAAAAAATCACCGACGGCGATCAAATAC
TCCCTCAAGTTCATGGTGTTTGTTCTGTTGCTTAAAGTGTATGCATACGACGATCAATTTCATCGTCTTA
TCAAATTGACTCTGTTTTGTGTTCATTTATATGTGGCTCTAGACCTAGGTTTAGCCATGGTTGCATACCT
GGCTCGATCCATCACTGGATTCGACCTCGAACCACAGTTCGACGAACCTTACCTCGCTACATCTCTACAG
GATTTTTGGGGAAAGAGGTGGAATCTAATGGTCACGGGTATACTACACCCTGCCGTGTACCTACCCGTCA
GAGCAATTTCCGGCAGGTTTTTGACCAAAAATTTGGCCGCAATTCCAGCTCTTATGTCATCATTCATCGT
TTCCGGGTTGATGCACGAGTTGATTTTTTATTACATTGGACGATTGAAACCCACATGGGAAGTAACGGGG
TTCTTCGTCATTCATGGTGTGCTGCTGAGTATGGAAGTGGTGGTAAAAAGGTCGGTAGAAGGAAGATTCC
ATCTGCCAGCTGTGGTTTCCAGGCCGATGGCGTTGGGTTTGGTGATCGCCACCAGCTTCTGGTTATTCTT
TCCGCCGTTCCTGCGGTTTGATTCGGAAGTCCGATTATGTGAAGAATTTCTCGCCTTCATGGAACTTGTC
AGTCGTGGACGGTTTGTTGGCCCAAATGACGTCCCTTGCCCTTACTTTAGAAGCGGTTCGTAAGTCGACC
GGCTGCTAACAAAGCCCGAGCTTCTCTAGCTAGAGTCGATCGACAAGCTCGAGTTTCTCCATAATAATGT
GTGAGTAGTTCCCAGATAAGGGAATTAGGGTTCCTATAGGGTTTCGCTCATGTGTTGAGCATATAAGAAA
CCCTTAGTATGTATTTGTATTTGTAAAATACTTCTATCAATAAAATTTCTAATTCCTAAAACCAAAATCC
AGTACTAAAATCCAGATCGCTACTA
Features (pLannotate 1.2.2; 13 found; start..end, strand, type, name):
     38..62      +  misc_feature   RB T-DNA repeat: right border repeat from nopaline C58 T-DNA
    174..194     -  CDS            TetR (fragment): tetracycline resistance regulatory protein; tetR
    221..1366    -  CDS            trfA: TRFA_ECOLX - Experimental evidence at protein level: Swiss-Prot protein existence level 1. Also involved in plasmid copy number control, promoting intermolecular coupling of protein bound iterons at oriV, which inhibits replication initiation. From Escherichia coli.
   1702..2290    -  rep_origin     ori: high-copy-number ColE1/pMB1/pBR322/pUC origin of replication
   2461..3321    -  CDS            AmpR: β-lactamase; bla; confers resistance to ampicillin, carbenicillin, and related antibiotics
   3322..3426    -  promoter       AmpR promoter: bla
   3513..4144    -  rep_origin     oriV: incP origin of replication
   4236..4260    +  misc_feature   LB T-DNA repeat: left border repeat from nopaline C58 T-DNA
   4446..4791    +  promoter       CaMV 35S promoter: strong constitutive promoter from cauliflower mosaic virus
   4743..4789    +  promoter       minimal CaMV 35S promoter: minimal 35S promoter from cauliflower mosaic virus
   4820..4873    +  misc_feature   TMV Ω: translational enhancer from the tobacco mosaic virus 5'-leader sequence (Gallie et al., 1988)
   5952..5969    +  CDS            SET1 (fragment): solubility-enhancement tag derived from T7 phage gene 10B
   6004..6178    +  polyA_signal   CaMV poly(A) signal: cauliflower mosaic virus polyadenylation signal
