[The description below was written by a language model from this plasmid's Addgene catalogue record and pLannotate feature annotations shown in this document.]
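Description:
pEPCT1CB0067 is a Golden Gate/MoClo Level 1 plant expression plasmid built in the pICH47751 acceptor, which the record designates as Position 3 in the modular assembly scheme. It is a binary-type vector. Left and right border repeats from nopaline C58 T-DNA flank the expression cassette, consistent with Agrobacterium-mediated delivery into plant cells. The backbone combines a high-copy ColE1/pUC-type origin for propagation in E. coli with the broad-host-range incP oriV and its replication initiator gene trfA, which support maintenance in other Gram-negative hosts such as Agrobacterium. Selection in bacteria is by ampicillin or carbenicillin through the bla gene and its native promoter. No plant selectable marker is annotated.

The payload is a single transcription unit, 35Sshort_TMV_CoACT5_35S. A short cauliflower mosaic virus 35S promoter, including its minimal core, is followed by the tobacco mosaic virus Ω 5′ leader, a translational enhancer. Together they drive strong constitutive expression of CoACT5, a coding sequence from Calendula officinalis, and the unit ends in the CaMV 35S polyadenylation signal. The annotation tool did not label the coding sequence itself, which presumably occupies the unannotated interval between the Ω leader and the terminator. The short SET1 and TetR fragment hits are probably chance matches rather than functional elements. Internal BsaI sites in the gene were removed by silent mutation, and the BsaI sites used for assembly were destroyed during cloning.

The record does not state the function of CoACT5, but the associated work concerns triterpenoid biosynthesis in Calendula. The plasmid can be used for plant expression directly or combined with other Level 1 units into multigene constructs.
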