Addgene plasmid #227553: pEPCT1CB0067
Purpose: Level 1 - Position 3 with 35S promoter and terminator for plant expression
Depositing lab: Nicola Patron. Depositing organization: Earlham Institute. Publication: Biosynthesis and bioactivity of anti-inflammatory triterpenoids in Calendula officinalis. Golubova D, Salmon M, Su H, Tansley C, Kaithakottil GG, Linsmith G, Schudoma C, Swarbreck D, O'Connell MA, Patron NJ. Nat Commun. 2025 Jul 28;16(1):6941. doi: 10.1038/s41467-025-62269-w. PubMed 40721615.
Backbone
  Vector backbone: pICH47751
  Vector type: Plant Expression
Growth in bacteria
  Bacterial resistance: Ampicillin, 100 μg/mL
  Growth temperature: 37°C
  Growth strain: DH5alpha
  Copy number: High Copy
Gene/Insert
  Gene/Insert name: 35Sshort_TMV_CoACT5_35S
  Species: Calendula officinalis
  Mutation: BsaI sites removed by silent mutation
  Promoter: 35Sshort_TMV (pICH51277)
  Cloning method: Restriction Enzyme; 5′ cloning site BsaI (destroyed during cloning); 3′ cloning site BsaI (destroyed during cloning)
Terms and licenses: Academic/Nonprofit Terms; Industry Terms: Not Available to Industry
How to cite: pEPCT1CB0067 was a gift from Nicola Patron (Addgene plasmid # 227553 ; http://n2t.net/addgene:227553 ; RRID:Addgene_227553)
